Addgene plasmid #121671: pCB6HindIII-rat FcRn
Purpose: Expresses rat neonatal Fc receptor in mammalian cells
Depositing lab: Pamela Bjorkman. Depositing organization: California Institute of Technology. Publication: Ligand valency affects transcytosis, recycling and intracellular trafficking mediated by the neonatal Fc receptor. Tesar DB, Tiangco NE, Bjorkman PJ. Traffic. 2006 Sep;7(9):1127-42. PubMed 17004319.
Backbone
  Vector backbone: pCB6HindIII
  Backbone manufacturer: Ira Mellman, Yale University
  Vector type: Mammalian Expression
  Selectable markers: Neomycin (select with G418)
Growth in bacteria
  Bacterial resistance: Ampicillin, 100 μg/mL
  Growth temperature: 37°C
  Growth strain: DH5alpha
  Copy number: Unknown
Gene/Insert
  Gene/Insert name: rat neonatal Fc receptor (alt name: rat FcRn)
  Species: R. norvegicus (rat)
  Entrez Gene: Fcgrt (a.k.a. FcRn)
Terms and licenses: Academic/Nonprofit Terms; Industry Terms: Not Available to Industry
How to cite: pCB6HindIII-rat FcRn was a gift from Pamela Bjorkman (Addgene plasmid # 121671 ; http://n2t.net/addgene:121671 ; RRID:Addgene_121671)
