[The description below was written by a language model from this plasmid's Addgene catalogue record and pLannotate feature annotations shown in this document.]
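Description:
pCB6HindIII-rat FcRn is a mammalian expression plasmid of about 7.4 kb, built on the pCB6HindIII backbone, that drives production of the rat neonatal Fc receptor (FcRn, gene Fcgrt) in cultured mammalian cells. It is propagated in E. coli through a high-copy ColE1/pUC-type origin and selected with ampicillin via the β-lactamase gene and its own promoter. An f1 phage origin is also present, along with leftover cloning-vector elements: a lacZα fragment, lac promoter/operator with CAP site, a short lacI fragment and a T7 promoter. These appear to be backbone remnants rather than functional parts of the expression design.

The rat Fcgrt coding sequence sits downstream of the human cytomegalovirus immediate-early enhancer and promoter and is followed by a fragment of a pUC-type multiple cloning site and the human growth hormone polyadenylation signal. No epitope tag or reporter is annotated on the receptor. A second, independent cassette uses the SV40 enhancer/early promoter to express the neomycin phosphotransferase gene, terminated by SV40-derived sequence including its poly(A) signal, which allows G418 selection of stably transfected cells. The bleomycin-binding gene and a streptomycin phosphotransferase fragment annotated immediately after neo resemble the flanking genes of the Tn5 resistance region; the catalogue lists only neomycin as a selectable marker.

FcRn binds the Fc region of IgG and carries it across epithelia by transcytosis. In line with the associated publication, this construct is suited to expressing the receptor in mammalian cells to study FcRn-mediated transcytosis, recycling and intracellular trafficking of its ligands.
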