Features (pLannotate 1.2.2; 22 found; start..end, strand, type, name):
    137..516     +  enhancer       CMV enhancer: human cytomegalovirus immediate early enhancer
    518..717     +  promoter       CMV promoter: human cytomegalovirus (CMV) immediate early promoter
    806..1903    +  CDS            Fcgrt: FCGRN_RAT - Also known as Fcrn. Experimental evidence at protein level: Swiss-Prot protein existence level 1. Cell surface receptor that transfers passive humoral immunity from the mother to the newborn. Binds to the Fc region of monomeric immunoglobulin gamma and mediates its selective uptake from milk (PubMed:18818657, PubMed:7969498). IgG in the milk is bound at the apical surface of the intestinal epithelium. The resultant FcRn-IgG complexes are transcytosed across the intestinal epithelium and IgG is released from FcRn into blood or tissue fluids (PubMed:7298722, PubMed:18818657). Through
   1928..1964    -  misc_feature   MCS (fragment): pUC18/19 multiple cloning site
   1965..2587    +  polyA_signal   hGH poly(A) signal: human growth hormone polyadenylation signal
   2629..2926    +  promoter       SV40 promoter: SV40 enhancer and early promoter
   2980..3771    +  CDS            neo: KKA2_KLEPN - Also known as kan, nptII. Experimental evidence at protein level: Swiss-Prot protein existence level 1. Resistance to kanamycin, neomycin, paromomycin, ribostamycin, butirosin and gentamicin B. From Klebsiella pneumoniae.
   3795..4172    +  CDS            ble: BLE_KLEPN - Experimental evidence at protein level: Swiss-Prot protein existence level 1. Binding protein with a strong affinity to the bleomycin family of antibiotics. Binds to CL990; an antimitotic-antibiotic compound. From Klebsiella pneumoniae.
   4214..4273    +  CDS            str (fragment): STR_KLEPN - Protein inferred from homology: Swiss-Prot protein existence level 3. The aminoglycoside phosphotransferases achieve inactivation of their antibiotic substrates by phosphorylation. From Klebsiella pneumoniae.
   4296..4319    -  rep_origin     CloDF13 ori (fragment): Plasmids containing the CloDF13 (CDF) origin of replication can be propagated in E. coli cells that contain additional plasmids with compatible origins.
   4320..4403    +  CDS            large T antigen (fragment): large T antigen from SV40 (simian virus 40)
   4426..4560    +  polyA_signal   SV40 poly(A) signal: SV40 polyadenylation signal
   4566..4584    -  promoter       T7 promoter: promoter for bacteriophage T7 RNA polymerase
   4622..4638    -  protein_bind   lac operator: The lac repressor binds to the lac operator to inhibit transcription in E. coli. This inhibition can be relieved by adding lactose or isopropyl-β-D-thiogalactopyranoside (IPTG). lac repressor encoded by lacI
   4646..4676    -  promoter       lac promoter: promoter for the E. coli lac operon
   4691..4712    -  protein_bind   CAP binding site: CAP binding activates transcription in the presence of cAMP. E. coli catabolite activator protein
   4725..4817    -  CDS            lacI (fragment): lac repressor; lacI; The lac repressor binds to the lac operator to inhibit transcription in E. coli. This inhibition can be relieved by adding lactose or isopropyl-β-D-thiogalactopyranoside (IPTG).
   5000..5588    -  rep_origin     ori: high-copy-number ColE1/pMB1/pBR322/pUC origin of replication
   5759..6619    -  CDS            AmpR: β-lactamase; bla; confers resistance to ampicillin, carbenicillin, and related antibiotics
   6620..6724    -  promoter       AmpR promoter: bla
   6751..7179    +  rep_origin     f1 ori (sequence partly withheld): f1 bacteriophage origin of replication; arrow indicates direction of (+) strand synthesis
   7210..7364    -  CDS            lacZα (fragment): LacZα fragment of β-galactosidase; lacZ fragment
>Addgene plasmid #121671 | pCB6HindIII-rat FcRn | addgene full sequence | sequence record 236090 | Addgene NGS Result
CAATATTGGCAATTAGCCATATTAGTCATTGGTTATATAGCATAAATCAATATTGGCTATTGGCCATTGC
ATACGTTGTATCTATATCATAATATGTACATTTATATTGGCTCATGTCCAATATGACCGCCATGTTGACA
TTGATTATTGACTAGTTATTAATAGTAATCAATTACGGGGTCATTAGTTCATAGCCCATATATGGAGTTC
CGCGTTACATAACTTACGGTAAATGGCCCGCCTGGCTGACCGCCCAACGACCCCCGCCCATTGACGTCAA
TAATGACGTATGTTCCCATAGTAACGCCAATAGGGACTTTCCATTGACGTCAATGGGTGGAGTATTTACG
GTAAACTGCCCACTTGGCAGTACATCAAGTGTATCATATGCCAAGTCCGCCCCCTATTGACGTCAATGAC
GGTAAATGGCCCGCCTGGCATTATGCCCAGTACATGACCTTACGGGACTTTCCTACTTGGCAGTACATCT
ACGTATTAGTCATCGCTATTACCATGGTGATGCGGTTTTGGCAGTACACCAATGGGCGTGGATAGCGGTT
TGACTCACGGGGATTTCCAAGTCTCCACCCCATTGACGTCAATGGGAGTTTGTTTTGGCACCAAAATCAA
CGGGACTTTCCAAAATGTCGTAATAACCCCGCCCCGTTGACGCAAATGGGCGGTAGGCGTGTACGGTGGG
AGGTCTATATAAGCAGAGCTCGTTTAGTGAACCGTCAGAATTAATTCAGATCTGGTACCGTCGATCCGGT
CACGTGTGCCTTCCACTCCGGGTCGCCCTGTCAGGATGGGGATGTCCCAGCCCGGGGTCCTCCTCAGCCT
CTTATTGGTCCTCCTGCCTCAGACCTGGGGAGCGGAGCCCCGTCTCCCACTGATGTATCATCTTGCAGCT
GTGTCTGACTTATCAACGGGGCTTCCCTCTTTCTGGGCCACGGGCTGGCTGGGTGCTCAGCAATATCTGA
CCTACAACAACCTGCGGCAGGAGGCTGACCCCTGTGGGGCCTGGATATGGGAAAACCAGGTGTCTTGGTA
TTGGGAGAAGGAGACCACGGATCTGAAAAGCAAAGAACAGCTCTTCTTGGAGGCCATCAGGACCCTGGAG
AACCAAATAAATGGGACCTTCACACTGCAGGGCCTGCTGGGCTGTGAACTGGCCCCTGATAATTCTTCAT
TGCCCACGGCTGTGTTTGCCCTCAATGGTGAGGAGTTCATGCGGTTCAACCCAAGAACGGGCAACTGGAG
TGGGGAGTGGCCGGAGACAGATATCGTTGGTAATCTGTGGATGAAGCAACCTGAGGCGGCCAGGAAGGAG
AGCGAGTTCCTGCTAACTTCTTGTCCTGAGCGGCTGCTAGGCCACCTGGAGAGGGGCCGTCAGAACCTGG
AGTGGAAGGAGCCGCCATCTATGCGCCTGAAGGCCCGTCCTGGCAACTCTGGCTCCTCAGTACTGACCTG
TGCTGCTTTCTCCTTCTACCCGCCGGAGCTCAAGTTTCGATTCCTGCGCAATGGGCTAGCCTCAGGCTCT
GGGAATTGCAGCACTGGTCCCAATGGTGATGGATCTTTCCATGCATGGTCATTGCTAGAGGTCAAACGTG
GAGATGAACACCATTACCAATGTCAAGTGGAGCATGAGGGGCTGGCCCAGCCTCTCACTGTGGACCTAGA
TTCGCCCGCCAGATCTTCTGTGCCTGTGGTCGGAATCATTCTTGGTTTATTGCTGGTGGTAGTGGCCATC
GCAGGGGGTGTGCTGCTATGGAACAGGATGCGAAGTGGGCTGCCAGCCCCATGGCTTTCTCTCAGTGGTG
ATGACTCTGGCGACCTATTGCCTGGTGGGAACTTGCCCCCGGAGGCTGAACCTCAAGGTGTAAATGCCTT
TCCGGCCACTTCCTGACTCGAGGTCGACGGTATCGATAAGCTTGCATGCCTGCAGGTCGACTCTAGAGGA
TCCCGGGTGGCATCCCTGTGACCCCTCCCCAGTGCCTCTCCTGGCCCTGGAAGTTGCCACTCCAGTGCCC
ACCAGCCTTGTCCTAATAAAATTAAGTTGCATCATTTTGTCTGACTAGGTGTCCTTCTATAATATTATGG
GGTGGAGGGGGGTGGTATGGAGCAAGGGGCAAGTTGGGAAGACAACCTGTAGGGCCTGCGGGGTCTATTG
GGAACCAAGCTGGAGTGCAGTGGCACAATCTTGGCTCACTGCAATCTCCGCCTCCTGGGTTCAAGCGATT
CTCCTGCCTCAGCCTCCCGAGTTGTTGGGATTCCAGGCATGCATGACCAGGCTCAGCTAATTTTTGTTTT
TTTGGTAGAGACGGGGTTTCACCATATTGGCCAGGCTGGTCTCCAACTCCTAATCTCAGGTGATCTACCC
ACCTTGGCCTCCCAAATTGCTGGGATTACAGGCGTGAACCACTGCTCCCTTCCCTGTCCTTCTGATTTTA
AAATAACTATACCAGCAGGAGGACGTCCAGACACAGCATAGGCTACCTGGCCATGCCCAACCGGTGGGAC
ATTTGAGTTGCTTGCTTGGCACTGTCCTCTCATGCGTTGGGTCCACTCAGTAGATGCCTGTTGAATTGGG
TACGCGGCCAGCTTGGCTGTGGAATGTGTGTCAGTTAGGGTGTGGAAAGTCCCCAGGCTCCCCAGCAGGC
AGAAGTATGCAAAGCATGCATCTCAATTAGTCAGCAACCAGGTGTGGAAAGTCCCCAGGCTCCCCAGCAG
GCAGAAGTATGCAAAGCATGCATCTCAATTAGTCAGCAACCATAGTCCCGCCCCTAACTCCGCCCATCCC
GCCCCTAACTCCGCCCAGTTCCGCCCATTCTCCGCCCCATGGCTGACTAATTTTTTTTATTTATGCAGAG
GCCGAGGCCGCCTCGGCCTCTGAGCTATTCCAGAAGTAGTGAGGAGGCTTTTTTGGAGGAATTGATCAGC
TTGGGATCTGATCAAGAGACAGGATGAGGATCGTTTCGCATGATTGAACAAGATGGATTGCACGCAGGTT
CTCCGGCCGCTTGGGTGGAGAGGCTATTCGGCTATGACTGGGCACAACAGACAATCGGCTGCTCTGATGC
CGCCGTGTTCCGGCTGTCAGCGCAGGGGCGCCCGGTTCTTTTTGTCAAGACCGACCTGTCCGGTGCCCTG
AATGAACTGCAGGACGAGGCAGCGCGGCTATCGTGGCTGGCCACGACGGGCGTTCCTTGCGCAGCTGTGC
TCGACGTTGTCACTGAAGCGGGAAGGGACTGGCTGCTATTGGGCGAAGTGCCGGGGCAGGATCTCCTGTC
ATCTCACCTTGCTCCTGCCGAGAAAGTATCCATCATGGCTGATGCAATGCGGCGGCTGCATACGCTTGAT
CCGGCTACCTGCCCATTCGACCACCAAGCGAAACATCGCATCGAGCGAGCACGTACTCGGATGGAAGCCG
GTCTTGTCGATCAGGATGATCTGGACGAAGAGCATCAGGGGCTCGCGCCAGCCGAACTGTTCGCCAGGCT
CAAGGCGCGCATGCCCGACGGCGAGGATCTCGTCGTGACCCATGGCGATGCCTGCTTGCCGAATATCATG
GTGGAAAATGGCCGCTTTTCTGGATTCATCGACTGTGGCCGGCTGGGTGTGGCGGACCGCTATCAGGACA
TAGCGTTGGCTACCCGTGATATTGCTGAAGAGCTTGGCGGCGAATGGGCTGACCGCTTCCTCGTGCTTTA
CGGTATCGCCGCTCCCGATTCGCAGCGCATCGCCTTCTATCGCCTTCTTGACGAGTTCTTCTGAGCGGGA
CTCTGGGGTTCGAAATGACCGACCAAGCGACGCCCAACCTGCCATCACGAGATTTCGATTCCACCGCCGC
CTTCTATGAAAGGTTGGGCTTCGGAATCGTTTTCCGGGACGCCGGCTGGATGATCCTCCAGCGCGGGGAT
CTCATGCTGGAGTTCTTCGCCCACCCCGGGCTCGATCCCCTCGCGAGTTGGTTCAGCTGCTGCCTGAGGC
TGGACGACCTCGCGGAGTTCTACCGGCAGTGCAAATCCGTCGGCATCCAGGAAACCAGCAGCGGCTATCC
GCGCATCCATGCCCCCGAACTGCAGGAGTGGGGAGGCACGATGGCCGCTTTGGTCGACCCGGACGGGACG
CTCCTGCGCCTGATACAGAACGAATTGCTTGCAGGCATCTCATGAGTGTGTCTTCCCGTTTTCCGCCTGA
GGTCACTGCGTGGATGGAGCGCTGGCGCCTGCTGCGCGACGGCGAGCTGCTCACCACCCACTCGCCAAGC
TGGAACCGTAAAAAGGCCGCGTTGCTGGCGTTTTTCCATAGGCTCCGCCGATCATAATCAGCCATACCAC
ATTTGTAGAGGTTTTACTTGCTTTAAAAAACCTCCCACACCTCCCCCTGAACCTGAAACATAAAATGAAT
GCAATTGTTGTTGTTAACTTGTTTATTGCAGCTTATAATGGTTACAAATAAAGCAATAGCATCACAAATT
TCACAAATAAAGCATTTTTTTCACTGCATTCTAGTTGTGGTTTGTCCAAACTCATCAATGTATCTTATCA
TGTCTGGATCAATTCCCTATAGTGAGTCGTATTAAATTCGTAATCATGTCATAGCTGTTTCCTGTGTGAA
ATTGTTATCCGCTCACAATTCCACACAACATACGAGCCGGAAGCATAAAGTGTAAAGCCTGGGGTGCCTA
ATGAGTGAGCTAACTCACATTAATTGCGTTGCGCTCACTGCCCGCTTTCCAGTCGGGAAACCTGTCGTGC
CAGCTGCATTAATGAATCGGCCAACGCGCGGGGAGAGGCGGTTTGCGTATTGGGCGCTCTTCCGCTTCCT
CGCTCACTGACTCGCTGCGCTCGGTCGTTCGGCTGCGGCGAGCGGTATCAGCTCACTCAAAGGCGGTAAT
ACGGTTATCCACAGAATCAGGGGATAACGCAGGAAAGAACATGTGAGCAAAAGGCCAGCAAAAGGCCAGG
AACCGTAAAAAGGCCGCGTTGCTGGCGTTTTTCCATAGGCTCCGCCCCCCTGACGAGCATCACAAAAATC
GACGCTCAAGTCAGAGGTGGCGAAACCCGACAGGACTATAAAGATACCAGGCGTTTCCCCCTGGAAGCTC
CCTCGTGCGCTCTCCTGTTCCGACCCTGCCGCTTACCGGATACCTGTCCGCCTTTCTCCCTTCGGGAAGC
GTGGCGCTTTCTCATAGCTCACGCTGTAGGTATCTCAGTTCGGTGTAGGTCGTTCGCTCCAAGCTGGGCT
GTGTGCACGAACCCCCCGTTCAGCCCGACCGCTGCGCCTTATCCGGTAACTATCGTCTTGAGTCCAACCC
GGTAAGACACGACTTATCGCCACTGGCAGCAGCCACTGGTAACAGGATTAGCAGAGCGAGGTATGTAGGC
GGTGCTACAGAGTTCTTGAAGTGGTGGCCTAACTACGGCTACACTAGAAGAACAGTATTTGGTATCTGCG
CTCTGCTGAAGCCAGTTACCTTCGGAAAAAGAGTTGGTAGCTCTTGATCCGGCAAACAAACCACCGCTGG
TAGCGGTGGTTTTTTTGTTTGCAAGCAGCAGATTACGCGCAGAAAAAAAGGATCTCAAGAAGATCCTTTG
ATCTTTTCTACGGGGTCTGACGCTCAGTGGAACGAAAACTCACGTTAAGGGATTTTGGTCATGAGATTAT
CAAAAAGGATCTTCACCTAGATCCTTTTAAATTAAAAATGAAGTTTTAAATCAATCTAAAGTATATATGA
GTAAACTTGGTCTGACAGTTACCAATGCTTAATCAGTGAGGCACCTATCTCAGCGATCTGTCTATTTCGT
TCATCCATAGTTGCCTGACTCCCCGTCGTGTAGATAACTACGATACGGGAGGGCTTACCATCTGGCCCCA
GTGCTGCAATGATACCGCGAGACCCACGCTCACCGGCTCCAGATTTATCAGCAATAAACCAGCCAGCCGG
AAGGGCCGAGCGCAGAAGTGGTCCTGCAACTTTATCCGCCTCCATCCAGTCTATTAATTGTTGCCGGGAA
GCTAGAGTAAGTAGTTCGCCAGTTAATAGTTTGCGCAACGTTGTTGCCATTGCTACAGGCATCGTGGTGT
CACGCTCGTCGTTTGGTATGGCTTCATTCAGCTCCGGTTCCCAACGATCAAGGCGAGTTACATGATCCCC
CATGTTGTGCAAAAAAGCGGTTAGCTCCTTCGGTCCTCCGATCGTTGTCAGAAGTAAGTTGGCCGCAGTG
TTATCACTCATGGTTATGGCAGCACTGCATAATTCTCTTACTGTCATGCCATCCGTAAGATGCTTTTCTG
TGACTGGTGAGTACTCAACCAAGTCATTCTGAGAATAGTGTATGCGGCGACCGAGTTGCTCTTGCCCGGC
GTCAATACGGGATAATACCGCGCCACATAGCAGAACTTTAAAAGTGCTCATCATTGGAAAACGTTCTTCG
GGGCGAAAACTCTCAAGGATCTTACCGCTGTTGAGATCCAGTTCGATGTAACCCACTCGTGCACCCAACT
GATCTTCAGCATCTTTTACTTTCACCAGCGTTTCTGGGTGAGCAAAAACAGGAAGGCAAAATGCCGCAAA
AAAGGGAATAAGGGCGACACGGAAATGTTGAATACTCATACTCTTCCTTTTTCAATATTATTGAAGCATT
TATCAGGGTTATTGTCTCATGAGCGGATACATATTTGAATGTATTTAGAAAAATAAACAAATAGGGGTTC
CGCGCACATTTCCCCGAAAAGTGCCACCTG
[124 nt withheld, positions 6751-6874]
C
[91 nt withheld, positions 6876-6966]
A
[49 nt withheld, positions 6968-7016]
CCTTTGACGTTGGAGTCCACGTTCTTT
[37 nt withheld, positions 7044-7080]
ACCCTATCTCGGTCTATTCTTTTGATTTATAAGGGATTTTGCCGATTTCGGCCTATTGGTTAAAAAATGA
GCTGATTTAACAAAAATTTAACGCGAATTTTAACAAAATATTAACGCTTACAATTTCCATTCGCCATTCA
GGCTGCGCAACTGTTGGGAAGGGCGATCGGTGCGGGCCTCTTCGCTATTACGCCAGCTGGCGAAAGGGGG
ATGTGCTGCAAGGCGATTAAGTTGGGTAACGCCAGGGTTTTCCCAGTCACGACGTTGTAAAACGACGGCC
AGTGCCAAGCTGATCTATACATTGAAT
