>Addgene plasmid #121671 | pCB6HindIII-rat FcRn | depositor partial sequence | sequence record 231721 | rat FcRn sequence
ATGGGGATGTCCCAGCCCGGGGTCCTCCTCAGCCTCTTATTGGTCCTCCTGCCTCAGACCTGGGGAGCGG
AGCCCCGTCTCCCACTGATGTATCATCTTGCAGCTGTGTCTGACTTATCAACGGGGCTTCCCTCTTTCTG
GGCCACGGGCTGGCTGGGTGCTCAGCAATATCTGACCTACAACAACCTGCGGCAGGAGGCTGACCCCTGT
GGGGCCTGGATATGGGAAAACCAGGTGTCTTGGTATTGGGAGAAGGAGACCACGGATCTGAAAAGCAAAG
AACAGCTCTTCTTGGAGGCCATCAGGACCCTGGAGAACCAAATAAATGGGACCTTCACACTGCAGGGCCT
GCTGGGCTGTGAACTGGCCCCTGATAATTCTTCATTGCCCACGGCTGTGTTTGCCCTCAATGGTGAGGAG
TTCATGCGGTTCAACCCAAGAACGGGCAACTGGAGTGGGGAGTGGCCGGAGACAGATATCGTTGGTAATC
TGTGGATGAAGCAACCTGAGGCGGCCAGGAAGGAGAGCGAGTTCCTGCTAACTTCTTGTCCTGAGCGGCT
GCTAGGCCACCTGGAGAGGGGCCGTCAGAACCTGGAGTGGAAGGAGCCGCCATCTATGCGCCTGAAGGCC
CGTCCTGGCAACTCTGGCTCCTCAGTACTGACCTGTGCTGCTTTCTCCTTCTACCCGCCGGAGCTCAAGT
TTCGATTCCTGCGCAATGGGCTAGCCTCAGGCTCTGGGAATTGCAGCACTGGTCCCAATGGTGATGGATC
TTTCCATGCATGGTCATTGCTAGAGGTCAAACGTGGAGATGAACACCATTACCAATGTCAAGTGGAGCAT
GAGGGGCTGGCCCAGCCTCTCACTGTGGACCTAGATTCGCCCGCCAGATCTTCTGTGCCTGTGGTCGGAA
TCATTCTTGGTTTATTGCTGGTGGTAGTGGCCATCGCAGGGGGTGTGCTGCTATGGAACAGGATGCGAAG
TGGGCTGCCAGCCCCATGGCTTTCTCTCAGTGGTGATGACTCTGGCGACCTATTGCCTGGTGGGAACTTG
CCCCCGGAGGCTGAACCTCAAGGTGTAAATGCCTTTCCGGCCACTTCCTGA
